Addgene plasmid #192698: pKC530 pBABE EGFP-ZNF335
Purpose: Retroviral transgene expression of human ZNF335
Depositing lab: Iain Cheeseman. Depositing organization: Whitehead Institute for Biomedical Research. Publication: The phenotypic landscape of essential human genes. Funk L, Su KC, Ly J, Feldman D, Singh A, Moodie B, Blainey PC, Cheeseman IM. Cell. 2022 Nov 23;185(24):4634-4653.e22. doi: 10.1016/j.cell.2022.10.017. Epub 2022 Nov 7. PubMed 36347254.
Backbone
  Vector backbone: pBABE Hygro
  Vector type: Retroviral
Growth in bacteria
  Bacterial resistance: Ampicillin, 100 μg/mL
  Growth temperature: 37°C
  Growth strain: NEB Stable
  Copy number: High Copy
Gene/Insert
  Gene/Insert name: ZNF335
  Species: H. sapiens (human)
  Entrez Gene: ZNF335 (a.k.a. MCPH10, NIF-1, NIF1, NIF2)
  Cloning method: Restriction Enzyme; 5′ cloning site Unknown (unknown if destroyed); 3′ cloning site Unknown (unknown if destroyed)
Terms and licenses: Academic/Nonprofit Terms; Industry Terms: Not Available to Industry
How to cite: pKC530 pBABE EGFP-ZNF335 was a gift from Iain Cheeseman (Addgene plasmid # 192698 ; http://n2t.net/addgene:192698 ; RRID:Addgene_192698)
