[The description below was written by a language model from this plasmid's Addgene catalogue record and pLannotate feature annotations shown in this document.]
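Description:
pKC530 pBABE EGFP-ZNF335 is catalogued as a retroviral vector on the pBABE Hygro backbone for expressing human ZNF335, but the annotated full sequence (about 11.9 kb) does not match that backbone. It shows the architecture of a third-generation, self-inactivating HIV-1 lentiviral transfer vector, with no MoMLV LTRs and no hygromycin resistance gene. An RSV enhancer/promoter is fused to a truncated HIV-1 5' LTR. This is followed by the Ψ packaging signal with a gag fragment, the Rev response element and the cPPT/CTS, and the unit ends in a ΔU3 3' LTR and an SV40 polyadenylation signal. The catalogue's backbone and selection information should therefore be treated with caution. In bacteria the plasmid is maintained through a high-copy ColE1/pUC-type origin and an ampicillin resistance gene, consistent with the catalogue entry.

Within the viral unit, the human ubiquitin C promoter drives a fusion protein that begins with monomeric EGFP. A short linker follows that carries a fragment matching a TEV-cleavage/affinity tag and an S-tag, and then the full ZNF335 coding sequence, so ZNF335 is tagged at its N-terminus. This arrangement allows the protein to be localised by fluorescence and potentially affinity-purified. Downstream, a human PGK promoter drives puromycin N-acetyltransferase (annotated as a fragment) for selection of transduced cells, and a WPRE enhances transcript expression. ZNF335 is a zinc-finger protein associated with histone methyltransferase complexes and with neural progenitor proliferation. The stated purpose is viral delivery and stable transgene expression of human ZNF335 in mammalian cells, and the construct was deposited in connection with a study of the phenotypes of essential human genes.
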