Features (pLannotate 1.2.2; 26 found; start..end, strand, type, name):
      1..22      +  protein_bind   CAP binding site: CAP binding activates transcription in the presence of cAMP. E. coli catabolite activator protein
     37..67      +  promoter       lac promoter: promoter for the E. coli lac operon
     71..93      +  protein_bind   lac operator (fragment): The lac repressor binds to the lac operator to inhibit transcription in E. coli. This inhibition can be relieved by adding lactose or isopropyl-β-D-thiogalactopyranoside (IPTG). lac repressor encoded by lacI
    136..154     +  promoter       T3 promoter: promoter for bacteriophage T3 RNA polymerase
    182..408     +  promoter       RSV promoter: Rous sarcoma virus enhancer/promoter
    409..589     +  LTR            5' LTR (truncated): truncated 5' long terminal repeat (LTR) from HIV-1
    636..761     +  misc_feature   HIV-1 Ψ: packaging signal of human immunodeficiency virus type 1
    745..1083    +  CDS            HIV-1 gag (fragment): gag protein from human immunodeficiency virus 1; gag
   1132..1365    +  misc_feature   RRE: The Rev response element (RRE) of HIV-1 allows for Rev-dependent mRNA export from the nucleus to the cytoplasm.
   1416..1533    +  misc_feature   cPPT/CTS: central polypurine tract and central termination sequence of HIV-1
   1564..2775    +  promoter       UbC promoter: human ubiquitin C promoter
   2788..3504    +  CDS            mEGFP: mEGFP is a basic (constitutively fluorescent) green fluorescent protein published in 2002, derived from Aequorea victoria. It has moderate acid sensitivity.
   3531..3549    +  misc_feature   MCS (fragment): pBluescript multiple cloning site
   3550..3569    +  CDS            capTEV™ (fragment): composite tag for in vivo biotinylation, TEV protease cleavage, and 6xHis tagging
   3583..3627    +  CDS            S-Tag: affinity and epitope tag derived from pancreatic ribonuclease A
   3646..7671    +  CDS            ZNF335: ZN335_HUMAN - Experimental evidence at protein level: Swiss-Prot protein existence level 1. Component or associated component of some histone methyltransferase complexes may regulate transcription through recruitment of those complexes on gene promoters (PubMed:19131338, PubMed:23178126). Enhances ligand-dependent transcriptional activation by nuclear hormone receptors (PubMed:12215545, PubMed:18180299, PubMed:19131338). Plays an important role in neural progenitor cell proliferation and self-renewal through the regulation of specific genes involved brain development, including REST (PubMed:23
   7759..8269    +  promoter       hPGK promoter: human phosphoglycerate kinase 1 promoter
   8277..8876    +  CDS            PuroR (fragment): puromycin N-acetyltransferase; pac from Streptomyces; confers resistance to puromycin
   8885..9473    +  misc_feature   WPRE: woodchuck hepatitis virus posttranscriptional regulatory element
   9503..9565    +  CDS            nef (fragment): NEF_HV1Z2 - Experimental evidence at protein level: Swiss-Prot protein existence level 1. Extracellular Nef protein targets CD4(+) T-lymphocytes for apoptosis by interacting with CXCR4 surface receptors. From Human immunodeficiency virus type 1 group M subtype D (isolate Z2/CDC-Z34) (HIV-1).
   9567..9800    +  LTR            3' LTR (ΔU3): self-inactivating 3' long terminal repeat (LTR) from HIV-1
   9872..9993    +  polyA_signal   SV40 poly(A) signal: SV40 polyadenylation signal
  10013..10120   +  promoter       SV40 promoter (fragment): SV40 early promoter
  10143..10247   +  promoter       AmpR promoter: bla
  10248..11108   +  CDS            AmpR: β-lactamase; bla; confers resistance to ampicillin, carbenicillin, and related antibiotics
  11279..11867   +  rep_origin     ori: high-copy-number ColE1/pMB1/pBR322/pUC origin of replication
>Addgene plasmid #192698 | pKC530 pBABE EGFP-ZNF335 | addgene full sequence | sequence record 376098 | Addgene NGS Result
TAATGTGAGTTAGCTCACTCATTAGGCACCCCAGGCTTTACACTTTATGCTTCCGGCTCGTATGTTGTGT
GGAATTGTGAGCGGATAACAATTTCACACAGGAAACAGCTATGACCATGATTACGCCAAGCGCGCAATTA
ACCCTCACTAAAGGGAACAAAAGCTGGAGCTGCAAGCTTAATGTAGTCTTATGCAATACTCTTGTAGTCT
TGCAACATGGTAACGATGAGTTAGCAACATGCCTTACAAGGAGAGAAAAAGCACCGTGCATGCCGATTGG
TGGAAGTAAGGTGGTACGATCGTGCCTTATTAGGAAGGCAACAGACGGGTCTGACATGGATTGGACGAAC
CACTGAATTGCCGCATTGCAGAGATATTGTATTTAAGTGCCTAGCTCGATACATAAACGGGTCTCTCTGG
TTAGACCAGATCTGAGCCTGGGAGCTCTCTGGCTAACTAGGGAACCCACTGCTTAAGCCTCAATAAAGCT
TGCCTTGAGTGCTTCAAGTAGTGTGTGCCCGTCTGTTGTGTGACTCTGGTAACTAGAGATCCCTCAGACC
CTTTTAGTCAGTGTGGAAAATCTCTAGCAGTGGCGCCCGAACAGGGACTTGAAAGCGAAAGGGAAACCAG
AGGAGCTCTCTCGACGCAGGACTCGGCTTGCTGAAGCGCGCACGGCAAGAGGCGAGGGGCGGCGACTGGT
GAGTACGCCAAAAATTTTGACTAGCGGAGGCTAGAAGGAGAGAGATGGGTGCGAGAGCGTCAGTATTAAG
CGGGGGAGAATTAGATCGCGATGGGAAAAAATTCGGTTAAGGCCAGGGGGAAAGAAAAAATATAAATTAA
AACATATAGTATGGGCAAGCAGGGAGCTAGAACGATTCGCAGTTAATCCTGGCCTGTTAGAAACATCAGA
AGGCTGTAGACAAATACTGGGACAGCTACAACCATCCCTTCAGACAGGATCAGAAGAACTTAGATCATTA
TATAATACAGTAGCAACCCTCTATTGTGTGCATCAAAGGATAGAGATAAAAGACACCAAGGAAGCTTTAG
ACAAGATAGAGGAAGAGCAAAACAAAAGTAAGACCACCGCACAGCAAGCGGCCGACAGAGAGAAAAAAGA
GCAGTGGGAATAGGAGCTTTGTTCCTTGGGTTCTTGGGAGCAGCAGGAAGCACTATGGGCGCAGCGTCAA
TGACGCTGACGGTACAGGCCAGACAATTATTGTCTGGTATAGTGCAGCAGCAGAACAATTTGCTGAGGGC
TATTGAGGCGCAACAGCATCTGTTGCAACTCACAGTCTGGGGCATCAAGCAGCTCCAGGCAAGAATCCTG
GCTGTGGAAAGATACCTAAAGGATCAACAGCTCCTGGGGATTTGGGGTTGCTCTGGAAAACTCATTTGCA
CCACTGTAACCTAGCTTTTAAAAGAAAAGGGGGGATTGGGGGGTACAGTGCAGGGGAAAGAATAGTAGAC
ATAATAGCAACAGACATACAAACTAAAGAATTACAAAAACAAATTACAAAAATTCAAAATTTTCCTAAAA
CGCTGTCGAGCAATTGCAGATCTGGCCTCCGCGCCGGGTTTTGGCGCCTCCCGCGGGCGCCCCCCTCCTC
ACGGCGAGCGCTGCCACGTCAGACGAAGGGCGCAGCGAGCGTCCTGATCCTTCCGCCCGGACGCTCAGGA
CAGCGGCCCGCTGCTCATAAGACTCGGCCTTAGAACCCCAGTATCAGCAGAAGGACATTTTAGGACGGGA
CTTGGGTGACTCTAGGGCACTGGTTTTCTTTCCAGAGAGCGGAACAGGCGAGGAAAAGTAGTCCCTTCTC
GGCGATTCTGCGGAGGGATCTCCGTGGGGCGGTGAACGCCGATGATTATATAAGGACGCGCCGGGTGTGG
CACAGCTAGTTCCGTCGCAGCCGGGATTTGGGTCGCGGTTCTTGTTTGTGGATCGCTGTGATCGTCACTT
GGTGAGTAGCGGGCTGCTGGGCTGGCCGGGGCTTTCGTGGCCGCCGGGCCGCTCGGTGGGACGGAAGCGT
GTGGAGAGACCGCCAAGGGCTGTAGTCTGGGTCCGCGAGCAAGGTTGCCCTGAACTGGGGGTTGGGGGGA
GCGCAGCAAAATGGCGGCTGTTCCCGAGTCTTGAATGGAAGACGCTTGTGAGGCGGGCTGTGAGGTCGTT
GAAACAAGGTGGGGGGCATGGTGGGCGGCAAGAACCCAAGGTCTTGAGGCCTTCGCTAATGCGGGAAAGC
TCTTATTCGGGTGAGATGGGCTGGGGCACCATCTGGGGACCCTGACGTGAAGTTTGTCACTGACTGGAGA
ACTCGGTTTGTCGTCTGTTGCGGGGGCGGCAGTTATGGCGGTGCCGTTGGGCAGTGCACCCGTACCTTTG
GGAGCGCGCGCCCTCGTCGTGTCGTGACGTCACCCGTTCTGTTGGCTTATAATGCAGGGTGGGGCCACCT
GCCGGTAGGTGTGCGGTAGGCTTTTCTCCGTCGCAGGACGCAGGGTTCGGGCCTAGGGTAGGCTCTCCTG
AATCGACAGGCGCCGGACCTCTGGTGAGGGGAGGGATAAGTGAGGCGTCAGTTTCTTTGGTCGGTTTTAT
GTACCTATCTTCTTAAGTAGCTGAAGCTCCGGTTTTGAACTATGCGCTCGGGGTTGGCGAGTGTGTTTTG
TGAAGTTTTTTAGGCACCTTTTGAAATGTAATCATTTGGGTCAATATGTAATTTTCAGTGTTAGACTAGT
AAATTGTCCGCTAAATTCTGGCCGTTTTTGGCTTTTTTGTTAGACGTCGACGCCACCATGGTGAGCAAGG
GCGAGGAGCTGTTCACCGGGGTGGTGCCCATCCTGGTCGAGCTGGACGGCGACGTAAACGGCCACAAGTT
CAGCGTGTCCGGCGAGGGCGAGGGCGATGCCACCTACGGCAAGCTGACCCTGAAGTTCATCTGCACCACC
GGCAAGCTGCCCGTGCCCTGGCCCACCCTCGTGACCACCCTGACCTACGGCGTGCAGTGCTTCAGCCGCT
ACCCCGACCACATGAAGCAGCACGACTTCTTCAAGTCCGCCATGCCCGAAGGCTACGTCCAGGAGCGCAC
CATCTTCTTCAAGGACGACGGCAACTACAAGACCCGCGCCGAGGTGAAGTTCGAGGGCGACACCCTGGTG
AACCGCATCGAGCTGAAGGGCATCGACTTCAAGGAGGACGGCAACATCCTGGGGCACAAGCTGGAGTACA
ACTACAACAGCCACAACGTCTATATCATGGCCGACAAGCAGAAGAACGGCATCAAGGTGAACTTCAAGAT
CCGCCACAACATCGAGGACGGCAGCGTGCAGCTCGCCGACCACTACCAGCAGAACACCCCCATCGGCGAC
GGCCCCGTGCTGCTGCCCGACAACCACTACCTGAGCACCCAGTCCAAGCTGAGCAAAGACCCCAACGAGA
AGCGCGATCACATGGTCCTGCTGGAGTTCGTGACCGCCGCCGGGATCACTCTCGGCATGGACGAGCTGTA
CAAGTCCGGAGGGGATCGGTGGAGCTCCACCGGTGGCGGCCGCTCTAGAGAGAATCTTTATTTTCAGGGC
GCCGCCAAATTCAAAGAAACCGCTGCTGCTAAATTCGAACGCCAGCACATGGACAGCGGAGGTGGAGGTC
TCGACATGGAGGAGAACGAGGTGGAGAGCAGCAGCGACGCGGCCCCTGGGCCTGGCCGGCCCGAGGAGCC
CTCTGAGAGCGGCCTGGGTGTGGGCACCTCAGAAGCCGTGTCCGCCGACAGCAGCGACGCCGCGGCCGCC
CCGGGGCAGGCAGAGGCCGATGACTCTGGCGTGGGGCAAAGCTCGGACCGCGGCAGCCGTTCTCAGGAGG
AGGTATCTGAGAGCAGCTCGAGCGCAGACCCCCTGCCTAATAGCTACCTCCCTGATTCATCGTCTGTGTC
TCATGGGCCAGTGGCAGGGGTGACAGGCGGTCCCCCAGCACTTGTGCACTCTAGTGCACTCCCAGACCCC
AACATGCTGGTGTCCGACTGCACAGCTTCCTCCTCGGACCTGGGCTCGGCCATCGACAAGATCATCGAGT
CCACCATCGGGCCCGACCTCATCCAGAACTGCATCACTGTGACCAGTGCTGAGGATGGCGGGGCCGAGAC
CACACGGTACCTGATCCTACAGGGCCCAGATGATGGAGCCCCCATGACATCACCAATGTCCAGTTCCACC
TTGGCCCACAGCCTAGCAGCCATTGAGGCCCTGGCAGATGGCCCCACATCCACATCCACATGCCTGGAGG
CACAGGGTGGGCCCAGCTCCCCGGTGCAGCTGCCCCCAGCCTCCGGTGCCGAAGAGCCGGACCTGCAGAG
CCTGGAGGCCATGATGGAGGTGGTGGTGGTGCAGCAGTTCAAATGCAAGATGTGCCAGTACCGGAGCAGC
ACCAAGGCCACACTGCTGCGCCACATGCGGGAACGCCACTTCCGTCCAGTAGCAGCAGCCGCAGCAGCAG
CTGGTAAAAAAGGACGTCTACGGAAGTGGAGCACCTCCACCAAGAGCCAAGAGGAAGAGGGACCAGAGGA
GGAGGACGATGATGACATTGTAGACGCTGGAGCCATTGATGACCTGGAGGAGGATAGCGACTATAATCCA
GCTGAGGATGAGCCCCGAGGCCGGCAGCTTCGGCTCCAGCGCCCCACCCCCAGTACCCCAAGGCCCCGAA
GGAGACCTGGCCGGCCCCGGAAGCTGCCCCGCCTGGAGATCTCAGACCTCCCAGATGGTGTGGAAGGAGA
GCCTCTAGTGAGTTCCCAGAGTGGACAGAGCCCTCCAGAGCCACAGGATCCCGAGGCTCCCAGCTCCTCA
GGCCCAGGACACCTGGTGGCCATGGGCAAGGTGAGCAGGACCCCTGTGGAAGCTGGTGTGAGCCAGTCAG
ATGCAGAGAACGCAGCCCCCTCCTGCCCGGATGAGCATGACACTCTGCCCCGGCGCCGAGGTCGACCTTC
CAGGCGCTTCCTAGGCAAGAAATACCGCAAGTACTATTACAAGTCGCCCAAACCACTTTTGAGGCCCTTC
CTGTGCCGCATCTGTGGTTCTCGCTTTCTGTCCCACGAGGACCTGCGCTTCCACGTCAACTCCCATGAGG
CTGGCGATCCCCAGCTCTTCAAGTGCCTGCAGTGCAGCTATCGTTCCCGCCGCTGGTCCTCGCTCAAGGA
GCACATGTTCAACCACGTGGGCAGCAAGCCCTACAAGTGTGACGAGTGCAGCTACACCAGTGTCTACCGG
AAGGACGTCATTCGGCACGCCGCTGTGCACAGCCGGGACCGGAAGAAGAGGCCAGATCCGACTCCAAAGC
TGAGCTCTTTCCCCTGCCCTGTGTGTGGCCGTGTGTACCCCATGCAGAAAAGACTCACGCAGCACATGAA
GACGCACAGCACTGAGAAGCCCCACATGTGTGACAAGTGTGGAAAGTCCTTTAAGAAGCGCTACACCTTC
AAAATGCACCTGCTCACGCACATCCAGGCTGTTGCCAACCGCAGGTTCAAGTGTGAGTTCTGTGAGTTTG
TTTGTGAAGACAAGAAGGCACTGCTGAACCACCAGTTGTCCCACGTCAGTGACAAGCCCTTCAAATGCAG
CTTTTGTCCCTACCGCACCTTCCGAGAGGACTTCTTGCTGTCCCATGTGGCTGTCAAGCACACAGGGGCC
AAGCCCTTCGCCTGTGAGTACTGCCACTTCAGCACACGGCACAAGAAGAACCTGCGCCTGCACGTACGGT
GCCGACACGCAAGCAGCTTCGAGGAATGGGGGAGGCGCCACCCTGAGGAGCCCCCCTCCCGCCGTCGCCC
CTTCTTCTCTCTGCAGCAGATTGAGGAGCTGAAGCAGCAGCACAGTGCGGCCCCTGGACCACCTCCCAGT
TCCCCAGGACCTCCTGAGATACCCCCAGAGGCGACAACTTTCCAGTCATCTGAGGCTCCCTCATTGCTCT
GTTCTGACACCCTGGGCGGCGCCACCATCATCTACCAGCAAGGAGCTGAGGAGTCGACAGCGATGGCCAC
GCAGACAGCCTTGGATCTTCTGCTGAACATGAGTGCTCAGCGGGAACTGGGGGGCACAGCCCTGCAGGTG
GCTGTGGTGAAGTCGGAAGATGTGGAAGCAGGGTTAGCATCCCCTGGTGGGCAGCCCTCCCCTGAAGGTG
CCACTCCACAGGTGGTCACCCTCCACGTGGCAGAGCCAGGGGGCGGTGCAGCAGCCGAGAGCCAGCTAGG
CCCTCCTGACCTACCGCAGATCACCCTGGCACCTGGTCCATTTGGTGGGACTGGCTACAGTGTCATCACA
GCACCCCCTATGGAGGAGGGAACATCAGCTCCTGGCACACCTTACAGCGAGGAGCCCGCAGGAGAGGCAG
CCCAGGCTGTGGTTGTGAGTGACACCCTAAAAGAAGCTGGCACCCACTACATCATGGCTACTGATGGTAC
CCAGTTGCACCACATTGAGCTCACCGCAGATGGCTCCATCTCCTTCCCAAGTCCAGATGCTCTGGCCTCT
GGTGCCAAATGGCCCCTGCTGCAGTGTGGGGGACTGCCCAGAGACGGCCCTGAGCCCCCATCTCCAGCCA
AGACCCACTGCGTAGGGGACTCCCAGAGCTCTGCCTCCTCACCTCCTGCAACCAGCAAAGCCCTGGGCCT
GGCAGTGCCCCCGTCACCGCCATCTGCAGCCACTGCTGCATCAAAGAAGTTTTCCTGCAAGATCTGTGCC
GAGGCCTTCCCTGGCCGAGCTGAGATGGAGAGTCACAAGCGGGCCCACGCTGGGCCTGGTGCCTTCAAGT
GCCCCGACTGCCCCTTCAGTGCCCGCCAGTGGCCCGAGGTCCGGGCGCACATGGCACAGCACTCAAGCCT
ACGGCCCCACCAGTGTAGCCAGTGCAGCTTTGCCTCCAAGAACAAGAAGGACCTGCGTCGGCACATGCTG
ACTCACACAAAGGAGAAGCCTTTTGCATGCCACCTCTGCGGGCAGCGTTTCAACCGTAACGGGCACCTCA
AGTTCCACATCCAGCGGCTGCACAGTCCTGATGGGAGGAAGTCAGGAACCCCTACAGCCCGGGCCCCTAC
CCAGACCCCAACCCAGACCATCATCCTGAACAGTGATGACGAAACACTGGCCACCCTGCACACTGCACTC
CAGTCCAGTCACGGGGTCCTGGGCCCAGAGCGGCTACAGCAGGCACTGAGCCAGGAACACATCATCGTTG
CCCAGGAACAGACAGTGACCAATCAGGAGGAAGCCGCCTACATCCAAGAGATCACCACGGCAGATGGCCA
GACCGTACAGCACCTGGTGACCTCCGACAACCAGGTGCTGTATATCATCTCCCAGGATGGTGTCCAGCAC
CTGCTCCCCCAGGAATATGTTGTGGTCCCTGAAGGCCATCACATCCAGGTACAGGAGGGCCAGATCACAC
ACATCCAGTATGAACAAGGAGCCCCGTTCCTTCAGGAGTCCCAGATCCAGTATGTGCCTGTGTCCCCAGG
CCAGCAGCTTGTCACACAGGCTCAACTTGAGGCTGCAGCACACTCAGCTGTCACAGCAGTGGCTGATGCT
GCCATGGCCCAAGCCCAGGGCCTGTTTGGTACAGACGAGACAGTGCCCGAACACATTCAACAGCTGCAGC
ACCAGGGCATCGAGTACGACGTCATCACCCTGGCCGATGACTAGGAATTCCTTAAGTACGTACCGCGGGC
TAGCGGATCCCTGCAGACATGTGATATCACGCGTCCTCGACTGTGCCTTCTAATGCATGGGGTTGGGGTT
GCGCCTTTTCCAAGGCAGCCCTGGGTTTGCGCAGGGACGCGGCTGCTCTGGGCGTGGTTCCGGGAAACGC
AGCGGCGCCGACCCTGGGTCTCGCACATTCTTCACGTCCGTTCGCAGCGTCACCCGGATCTTCGCCGCTA
CCCTTGTGGGCCCCCCGGCGACGCTTCCTGCTCCGCCCCTAAGTCGGGAAGGTTCCTTGCGGTTCGCGGC
GTGCCGGACGTGACAAACGGAAGCCGCACGTCTCACTAGTACCCTCGCAGACGGACAGCGCCAGGGAGCA
ATGGCAGCGCGCCGACCGCGATGGGCTGTGGCCAATAGCGGCTGCTCAGCAGGGCGCGCCGAGAGCAGCG
GCCGGGAAGGGGCGGTGCGGGAGGCGGGGTGTGGGGCGGTAGTGTGGGCCCTGTTCCTGCCCGCGCGGTG
TTCCGCATTCTGCAAGCCTCCGGAGCGCACGTCGGCAGTCGGCTCCCTCGTTGACCGAATCACCGACCTC
TCTCCCCAGCATCGATATGACCGAGTACAAGCCCACGGTGCGCCTCGCCACCCGCGACGACGTCCCCAGG
GCCGTACGCACCCTCGCCGCCGCGTTCGCCGACTACCCCGCCACGCGCCACACCGTCGATCCGGACCGCC
ACATCGAGCGGGTCACCGAGCTGCAAGAACTCTTCCTCACGCGCGTCGGGCTCGACATCGGCAAGGTGTG
GGTCGCGGACGACGGCGCCGCGGTGGCGGTCTGGACCACGCCGGAGAGCGTCGAAGCGGGGGCGGTGTTC
GCCGAGATCGGCCCGCGCATGGCCGAGTTGAGCGGTTCCCGGCTGGCCGCGCAGCAACAGATGGAAGGCC
TCCTGGCGCCGCACCGGCCCAAGGAGCCCGCGTGGTTCCTGGCCACCGTCGGAGTCTCGCCCGACCACCA
GGGCAAGGGTCTGGGCAGCGCCGTCGTGCTCCCCGGAGTGGAGGCGGCCGAGCGCGCCGGGGTGCCCGCC
TTCCTGGAGACCTCCGCGCCCCGCAACCTCCCCTTCTACGAGCGGCTCGGCTTCACCGTCACCGCCGACG
TCGAGGTGCCCGAAGGACCGCGCACCTGGTGCATGACCCGCAAGCCCGGTGCCTGATTAATTAAAATCAA
CCTCTGGATTACAAAATTTGTGAAAGATTGACTGGTATTCTTAACTATGTTGCTCCTTTTACGCTATGTG
GATACGCTGCTTTAATGCCTTTGTATCATGCTATTGCTTCCCGTATGGCTTTCATTTTCTCCTCCTTGTA
TAAATCCTGGTTGCTGTCTCTTTATGAGGAGTTGTGGCCCGTTGTCAGGCAACGTGGCGTGGTGTGCACT
GTGTTTGCTGACGCAACCCCCACTGGTTGGGGCATTGCCACCACCTGTCAGCTCCTTTCCGGGACTTTCG
CTTTCCCCCTCCCTATTGCCACGGCGGAACTCATCGCCGCCTGCCTTGCCCGCTGCTGGACAGGGGCTCG
GCTGTTGGGCACTGACAATTCCGTGGTGTTGTCGGGGAAATCATCGTCCTTTCCTTGGCTGCTCGCCTGT
GTTGCCACCTGGATTCTGCGCGGGACGTCCTTCTGCTACGTCCCTTCGGCCCTCAATCCAGCGGACCTTC
CTTCCCGCGGCCTGCTGCCGGCTCTGCGGCCTCTTCCGCGTCTTCGCCTTCGCCCTCAGACGAGTCGGAT
CTCCCTTTGGGCCGCCTCCCCGCCCGCTGAGCAATAACTAGCGGCGCGTGCTTTAAGACCAATGACTTAC
AAGGCAGCTGTAGATCTTAGCCACTTTTTAAAAGAAAAGGGGGGACTGGAAGGGCTAATTCACTCCCAAC
GAAGACAAGATCTGCTTTTTGCTTGTACTGGGTCTCTCTGGTTAGACCAGATCTGAGCCTGGGAGCTCTC
TGGCTAACTAGGGAACCCACTGCTTAAGCCTCAATAAAGCTTGCCTTGAGTGCTTCAAGTAGTGTGTGCC
CGTCTGTTGTGTGACTCTGGTAACTAGAGATCCCTCAGACCCTTTTAGTCAGTGTGGAAAATCTCTAGCA
GTAGTAGTTCATGTCATCTTATTATTCAGTATTTATAACTTGCAAAGAAATGAATATCAGAGAGTGAGAG
GAACTTGTTTATTGCAGCTTATAATGGTTACAAATAAAGCAATAGCATCACAAATTTCACAAATAAAGCA
TTTTTTTCACTGCATTCTAGTTGTGGTTTGTCCAAACTCATCAATGTATCTTATCATGTCTGGCTCTAGC
TATCCCGCCCCTAACTCCGCCCATCCCGCCCCTAACTCCGCCCAGTTCCGCCCATTCTCCGCCCCATGGC
TGACTAATTTTTTTTATTTATGCAGAGGCCGAGGCCGCCTGTGCACTTTTCGGGGAAATGTGCGCGGAAC
CCCTATTTGTTTATTTTTCTAAATACATTCAAATATGTATCCGCTCATGAGACAATAACCCTGATAAATG
CTTCAATAATATTGAAAAAGGAAGAGTATGAGTATTCAACATTTCCGTGTCGCCCTTATTCCCTTTTTTG
CGGCATTTTGCCTTCCTGTTTTTGCTCACCCAGAAACGCTGGTGAAAGTAAAAGATGCTGAAGATCAGTT
GGGTGCACGAGTGGGTTACATCGAACTGGATCTCAACAGCGGTAAGATCCTTGAGAGTTTTCGCCCCGAA
GAACGTTTTCCAATGATGAGCACTTTTAAAGTTCTGCTATGTGGCGCGGTATTATCCCGTATTGACGCCG
GGCAAGAGCAACTCGGTCGCCGCATACACTATTCTCAGAATGACTTGGTTGAGTACTCACCAGTCACAGA
AAAGCATCTTACGGATGGCATGACAGTAAGAGAATTATGCAGTGCTGCCATAACCATGAGTGATAACACT
GCGGCCAACTTACTTCTGACAACGATTGGAGGACCGAAGGAGCTAACCGCTTTTTTGCACAACATGGGGG
ATCATGTAACTCGCCTTGATCGTTGGGAACCGGAGCTGAATGAAGCCATACCAAACGACGAGCGTGACAC
CACGATGCCTGTAGCAATGGCAACAACGTTGCGCAAACTATTAACTGGCGAACTACTTACTCTAGCTTCC
CGGCAACAATTAATAGACTGGATGGAGGCGGATAAAGTTGCAGGACCACTTCTGCGCTCGGCCCTTCCGG
CTGGCTGGTTTATTGCTGATAAATCTGGAGCCGGTGAGCGTGGGTCTCGCGGTATCATTGCAGCACTGGG
GCCAGATGGTAAGCCCTCCCGTATCGTAGTTATCTACACGACGGGGAGTCAGGCAACTATGGATGAACGA
AATAGACAGATCGCTGAGATAGGTGCCTCACTGATTAAGCATTGGTAACTGTCAGACCAAGTTTACTCAT
ATATACTTTAGATTGATTTAAAACTTCATTTTTAATTTAAAAGGATCTAGGTGAAGATCCTTTTTGATAA
TCTCATGACCAAAATCCCTTAACGTGAGTTTTCGTTCCACTGAGCGTCAGACCCCGTAGAAAAGATCAAA
GGATCTTCTTGAGATCCTTTTTTTCTGCGCGTAATCTGCTGCTTGCAAACAAAAAAACCACCGCTACCAG
CGGTGGTTTGTTTGCCGGATCAAGAGCTACCAACTCTTTTTCCGAAGGTAACTGGCTTCAGCAGAGCGCA
GATACCAAATACTGTTCTTCTAGTGTAGCCGTAGTTAGGCCACCACTTCAAGAACTCTGTAGCACCGCCT
ACATACCTCGCTCTGCTAATCCTGTTACCAGTGGCTGCTGCCAGTGGCGATAAGTCGTGTCTTACCGGGT
TGGACTCAAGACGATAGTTACCGGATAAGGCGCAGCGGTCGGGCTGAACGGGGGGTTCGTGCACACAGCC
CAGCTTGGAGCGAACGACCTACACCGAACTGAGATACCTACAGCGTGAGCTATGAGAAAGCGCCACGCTT
CCCGAAGGGAGAAAGGCGGACAGGTATCCGGTAAGCGGCAGGGTCGGAACAGGAGAGCGCACGAGGGAGC
TTCCAGGGGGAAACGCCTGGTATCTTTATAGTCCTGTCGGGTTTCGCCACCTCTGACTTGAGCGTCGATT
TTTGTGATGCTCGTCAGGGGGGCGGAGCCTATGGAAAAACGCCAGCAACATATGT
